Addgene plasmid #194326: AAVS1-Bxb1-LP-v2-TC
Purpose: AAVS1 targeting construct with the Bxb1 landing pad version 2 cassette.
Depositing lab: Richard Davis. Depositing organization: Leiden University Medical Center. Publication: Generation of AAVS1 and CLYBL STRAIGHT-IN v2 acceptor human iPSC lines for integrating DNA payloads. Blanch-Asensio A, van der Vaart B, Vinagre M, Groen E, Arendzen C, Freund C, Geijsen N, Mummery CL, Davis RP. Stem Cell Res. 2023 Feb;66:102991. doi: 10.1016/j.scr.2022.102991. Epub 2022 Dec 5. PubMed 36495703.
Backbone
  Vector backbone: pBR322/pUC
  Backbone size w/o insert (bp): 5700
  Total vector size (bp): 8200
  Vector type: Mammalian Expression, Cre/Lox, Synthetic Biology
  Selectable markers: Zeocin
Growth in bacteria
  Bacterial resistance: Ampicillin, 100 μg/mL
  Growth temperature: 37°C
  Growth strain: DH5alpha
  Copy number: High Copy
Gene/Insert
  Gene/Insert name: loxP-EBFP2-attP-BleoR-lox251
  Species: H. sapiens (human)
  Insert size (bp): 2500
Terms and licenses: Academic/Nonprofit Terms; Industry Terms: Not Available to Industry
How to cite: AAVS1-Bxb1-LP-v2-TC was a gift from Richard Davis (Addgene plasmid # 194326 ; http://n2t.net/addgene:194326 ; RRID:Addgene_194326)
