[The description below was written by a language model from this plasmid's Addgene catalogue record and pLannotate feature annotations shown in this document.]
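Description:
AAVS1-Bxb1-LP-v2-TC is a homology-directed targeting (donor) plasmid of about 8.2 kb, used to install a Bxb1 recombinase landing pad at the human AAVS1 safe-harbour locus in intron 1 of PPP1R12C. It sits on a pBR322/pUC-type backbone with a high-copy ColE1/pUC origin and is selected in E. coli with ampicillin through the bla gene. The backbone outside the homology arms also carries annotated remnants of earlier cloning vectors: fragments of lacZα, ccdB, a Tn5 transposase and NeoR/KanR, together with lac regulatory elements and T3/T7 promoters. These appear to be leftovers rather than functional parts of the design.

The roughly 2.5 kb payload lies between left and right AAVS1 homology arms of about 800 bp each. It begins with a loxP site, followed by a mouse PGK promoter driving the blue fluorescent protein EBFP2 with an SV40 polyadenylation signal. Downstream is a BleoR (Sh ble) coding sequence with a rabbit β-globin poly(A) signal, giving Zeocin selection in mammalian cells, and the cassette ends with a second, heterospecific lox site. The catalogue calls this site lox251, whereas the automated annotation labels it lox2272. The insert name places a Bxb1 attP site between EBFP2 and BleoR, but the feature table does not annotate it, nor does it show a promoter immediately upstream of BleoR.

According to the associated publication title, the construct was used to generate STRAIGHT-IN v2 acceptor human iPSC lines for integrating DNA payloads. In such lines, Bxb1 integrase can insert attB-bearing donor DNA at the attP site. The flanking incompatible lox sites presumably allow later Cre-mediated removal of auxiliary sequences, although the record does not spell out this step.
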