Features (pLannotate 1.2.2; 27 found; start..end, strand, type, name):
     33..836     +  misc_feature   HA-L: left homology arm from the adeno-associated virus integration site (AAVS1) within intron 1 of the human PPP1R12C gene
    842..872     -  CDS            lacZα (fragment): LacZα fragment of β-galactosidase; lacZ fragment
    894..926     +  protein_bind   loxP: Cre-mediated recombination occurs in the 8-bp core sequence (GCATACAT). Cre recombinase
    982..1481    +  promoter       PGK promoter: mouse phosphoglycerate kinase 1 promoter
   1496..2212    +  CDS            EBFP2: EBFP2 is a basic (constitutively fluorescent) blue fluorescent protein published in 2007, derived from Aequorea victoria. It is reported to be a rapidly-maturing monomer with moderate acid sensitivity.
   2265..2386    +  polyA_signal   SV40 poly(A) signal: SV40 polyadenylation signal
   2458..2829    +  CDS            BleoR: antibiotic-binding protein; Sh ble from Streptoalloteichus hindustanus; confers resistance to bleomycin, phleomycin, and Zeocin™
   2823..2906    +  CDS            HBB (fragment): HBB_PONPY - Experimental evidence at transcript level: Swiss-Prot protein existence level 2. Involved in oxygen transport from the lung to the various peripheral tissues. From Pongo pygmaeus (Bornean orangutan).
   2977..3032    +  polyA_signal   β-globin poly(A) signal: rabbit β-globin polyadenylation signal (Gil and Proudfoot, 1987)
   3396..3419    +  CDS            PuroR (fragment): puromycin N-acetyltransferase; pac from Streptomyces; confers resistance to puromycin
   3420..3452    +  protein_bind   lox2272: Cre-mediated recombination occurs in the 8-bp core sequence (GGATACTT). lox2272 sites are compatible with each other, but incompatible with loxP or loxN sites (Lee and Saito, 1988). Cre recombinase
   3496..4332    +  misc_feature   HA-R: right homology arm from the adeno-associated virus integration site (AAVS1) within intron 1 of the human PPP1R12C gene
   4367..4385    -  promoter       T7 promoter: promoter for bacteriophage T7 RNA polymerase
   4388..4535    +  CDS            lacZα (fragment): LacZα fragment of β-galactosidase; lacZ fragment
   4545..4848    +  CDS            ccdB (fragment): CcdB, a bacterial toxin that poisons DNA gyrase; ccdB; Plasmids containing the ccdB gene cannot be propagated in standard E. coli strains.
   4896..5165    +  CDS            tnpA (fragment): TN5P_ECOLX - Also known as tnp. Experimental evidence at protein level: Swiss-Prot protein existence level 1. Mediates transposition of transposon Tn5 by a 'cut and paste' mechanism. First, the monomeric transposase binds the 19 bp inverted DNA repeats flanking the transposon. Then, dimerization of the DNA- bound transposase creates a synaptic DNA complex. After nicking of the first DNA strand, excision of the transposon proceeds through a series of intermediates. The transposase then mediates the insertion of the transposon at a new site by strand transfer. The activity of the wild- type tran
   5197..5995    +  CDS            NeoR/KanR (fragment): aminoglycoside phosphotransferase from Tn5; aph(3')-II (or nptII); confers resistance to neomycin, kanamycin, and G418 (Geneticin®)
   6016..6066    -  misc_feature   bom (fragment): basis of mobility region from pBR322
   6093..6152    +  promoter       AmpR promoter (fragment): bla
   6245..7105    -  CDS            AmpR: β-lactamase; bla; confers resistance to ampicillin, carbenicillin, and related antibiotics
   7106..7158    -  promoter       AmpR promoter (fragment): bla
   7229..7817    +  rep_origin     ori: high-copy-number ColE1/pMB1/pBR322/pUC origin of replication
   8000..8092    +  CDS            lacI (fragment): lac repressor; lacI; The lac repressor binds to the lac operator to inhibit transcription in E. coli. This inhibition can be relieved by adding lactose or isopropyl-β-D-thiogalactopyranoside (IPTG).
   8105..8126    +  protein_bind   CAP binding site: CAP binding activates transcription in the presence of cAMP. E. coli catabolite activator protein
   8141..8171    +  promoter       lac promoter: promoter for the E. coli lac operon
   8179..8195    +  protein_bind   lac operator: The lac repressor binds to the lac operator to inhibit transcription in E. coli. This inhibition can be relieved by adding lactose or isopropyl-β-D-thiogalactopyranoside (IPTG). lac repressor encoded by lacI
   8240..8258    +  promoter       T3 promoter: promoter for bacteriophage T3 RNA polymerase
>Addgene plasmid #194326 | AAVS1-Bxb1-LP-v2-TC | addgene full sequence | sequence record 380485 | Addgene NGS Result
CTAGTCCTGCAGGTTTAAACGAATTCGCCCTTTGCTTTCTCTGACCAGCATTCTCTCCCCTGGGCCTGTG
CCGCTTTCTGTCTGCAGCTTGTGGCCTGGGTCACCTCTACGGCTGGCCCAGATCCTTCCCTGCCGCCTCC
TTCAGGTTCCGTCTTCCTCCACTCCCTCTTCCCCTTGCTCTCTGCTGTGTTGCTGCCCAAGGATGCTCTT
TCCGGAGCACTTCCTTCTCGGCGCTGCACCACGTGATGTCCTCTGAGCGGATCCTCCCCGTGTCTGGGTC
CTCTCCGGGCATCTCTCCTCCCTCACCCAACCCCATGCCGTCTTCACTCGCTGGGTTCCCTTTTCCTTCT
CCTTCTGGGGCCTGTGCCATCTCTCGTTTCTTAGGATGGCCTTCTCCGACGGATGTCTCCCTTGCGTCCC
GCCTCCCCTTCTTGTAGGCCTGCATCATCACCGTTTTTCTGGACAACCCCAAAGTACCCCGTCTCCCTGG
CTTTAGCCACCTCTCCATCCTCTTGCTTTCTTTGCCTGGACACCCCGTTCTCCTGTGGATTCGGGTCACC
TCTCACTCCTTTCATTTGGGCAGCTCCCCTACCCCCCTTACCTCTCTAGTCTGTGCTAGCTCTTCCAGCC
CCCTGTCATGGCATCTTCCAGGGGTCCGAGAGCTCAGCTAGTCTTCTTCCTCCAACCCGGGCCCCTATGT
CCACTTCAGGACAGCATGTTTGCTGCCTCCAGGGATCCTGTGTCCCCGAGCTGGGACCACCTTATATTCC
CAGGGCCGGTTAATGTGGCTCTGGTTCTGGGTACTTTTATCTGTCCCCTCCACCCCACAGTGGGGCAAGG
TCCAGTCACGACGTTGTAAAACGACGGCCAGTCGCTAGCGAGCTCGGCGCGCCATAACTTCGTATAGCAT
ACATTATACGAAGTTAGAATTCGCCTTCTGCAGGAGCGTACAGAACCCAGGGCCCTGGCACCCGTGCTAC
CGGGTAGGGGAGGCGCTTTTCCCAAGGCAGTCTGGAGCATGCGCTTTAGCAGCCCCGCTGGGCACTTGGC
GCTACACAAGTGGCCTCTGGCCTCGCACACATTCCACATCCACCGGTAGGCGCCAACCGGCTCCGTTCTT
TGGTGGCCCCTTCGCGCCACCTTCCACTCCTCCCCTAGTCAGGAAGTTCCCCCCCGCCCCGCAGCTCGCG
TCGTGCAGGACGTGACAAATGGAAGTAGCACGTCTCACTAGTCTCGTGCAGATGGACAGCACCGCTGAGC
AATGGAAGCGGGTAGGCCTTTGGGGCAGCGGCCAATAGCAGCTTTGCTCCTTCGCTTTCTGGGCTCAGAG
GCTGGGAAGGGGTGGGTCCGGGGGCGGGCTCAGGGGCGGGCTCAGGGGCGGGGCGGGCGCCCGAAGGTCC
TCCGGAGGCCCGGCATTCTGCACGCTTCAAAAGCGCACGTCTGCCGCGCTGTTCTCCTCTTCCTCATCTC
CGGGCCTTTCGACCTGCAGGCCACCATGGTGAGCAAGGGCGAGGAGCTGTTCACCGGGGTGGTGCCCATC
CTGGTCGAGCTGGACGGCGACGTAAACGGCCACAAGTTCAGCGTGAGGGGCGAGGGCGAGGGCGATGCCA
CCAACGGCAAGCTGACCCTGAAGTTCATCTGCACCACCGGCAAGCTGCCCGTGCCCTGGCCCACCCTCGT
GACCACCCTGAGCCACGGCGTGCAGTGCTTCGCCCGCTACCCCGACCACATGAAGCAGCACGACTTCTTC
AAGTCCGCCATGCCCGAAGGCTACGTCCAGGAGCGCACCATCTTCTTCAAGGACGACGGCACCTACAAGA
CCCGCGCCGAGGTGAAGTTCGAGGGCGACACCCTAGTGAACCGCATCGAGCTGAAGGGCGTCGACTTCAA
GGAGGACGGCAACATCCTGGGGCACAAGCTGGAGTACAACTTCAACAGCCACAACATCTATATCATGGCC
GTCAAGCAGAAGAACGGCATCAAGGTGAACTTCAAGATCCGCCACAACGTGGAGGACGGCAGCGTGCAGC
TCGCCGACCACTACCAGCAGAACACCCCCATCGGCGACGGCCCCGTGCTGCTGCCCGACAGCCACTACCT
GAGCACCCAGTCCGTGCTGAGCAAAGACCCCAACGAGAAGCGCGATCACATGGTCCTGCTGGAGTTCCGC
ACCGCCGCCGGGATCACTCTCGGCATGGACGAGCTGTACAAGTAATCGATAACTGCAGCGCGGGGATCTC
ATGCTGGAGTTCTTCGCCCACCCCAACTTGTTTATTGCAGCTTATAATGGTTACAAATAAAGCAATAGCA
TCACAAATTTCACAAATAAAGCATTTTTTTCACTGCATTCTAGTTGTGGTTTGTCCAAACTCATCAATGT
ATCTTATCATGTCTAGATATACGTGGTTTGTCTGGTCAACCACCGCGGTCTCAGTGGTGTACGGTACAAA
CCCATATGCCAAGTTGACCAGTGCCGTTCCGGTGCTCACCGCGCGCGACGTCGCCGGAGCGGTCGAGTTC
TGGACCGACCGGCTCGGGTTCTCCCGGGACTTCGTGGAGGACGACTTCGCCGGTGTGGTCCGGGACGACG
TGACCCTGTTCATCAGCGCGGTCCAGGACCAGGTGGTGCCGGACAACACCCTGGCCTGGGTGTGGGTGCG
CGGCCTGGACGAGCTGTACGCCGAGTGGTCGGAGGTCGTGTCCACGAACTTCCGGGACGCCTCCGGGCCG
GCCATGACCGAGATCGGCGAGCAGCCGTGGGGGCGGGAGTTCGCCCTGCGCGACCCGGCCGGCAACTGCG
TGCACTTCGTGGCCGAGGAGCAGGACTGACATTCACTCCTCAGGTGCAGGCTGCCTATCAGAAGGTGGTG
GCTGGTGTGGCCAATGCCCTGGCTCACAAATACCACTGAGATCTTTTTCCCTCTGCCAAAAATTATGGGG
ACATCATGAAGCCCCTTGAGCATCTGACTTCTGGCTAATAAAGGAAATTTATTTTCATTGCAATAGTGTG
TTGGAATTTTTTGTGTCTCTCACTCGGAAGGACATATGGGAGGGCAAATCATTTAAAACATCAGAATGAG
TATTTGGTTTAGAGTTTGGCAACATATGCCCATATGCTGGCTGCCATGAACAAAGGTTGGCTATAAAGAG
GTCATCAGTATATGAAACAGCCCCCTGCTGTCCATTCCTTATTCCATAGAAAAGCCTTGACTTGAGGTTA
GATTTTTTTTATATTTTGTTTTGTGTTATTTTTTTCTTTAACATCCCTAAAATTTTCCTTACATGTTTTA
CTAGCCAGATTTTTCCTCCTCTCCTGACTACTCCCAGTCATAGCTGTCCCTCTTCTCTTATGAAGATCGG
ATCGCTACTAGAGGATGCACATGTGACCGAGGGAGGAGCTGCAAGAACTCTTCCTCACGATAACTTCGTA
TAGGAGACTTTATACGAAGTTAAGCGCTTCGTGAGACCACGAAGTGGCTCTTCAGTGGACGAATTACTAG
GGACAGGATTGGTGACAGAAAAGCCCCATCCTTAGGCCTCCTCCTTCCTAGTCTCCTGATATTGGGTCTA
ACCCCCACCTCCTGTTAGGCAGATTCCTTATCTGGTGACACACCCCCATTTCCTGGAGCCATCTCTCTCC
TTGCCAGAACCTCTAAGGTTTGCTTACGATGGAGCCAGAGAGGATCCTGGGAGGGAGAGCTTGGCAGGGG
GTGGGAGGGAAGGGGGGGATGCGTGACCTGCCCGGTTCTCAGTGGCCACCCTGCGCTACCCTCTCCCAGA
ACCTGAGCTGCTCTGACGCGGCTGTCTGGTGCGTTTCACTGATCCTGGTGCTGCAGCTTCCTTACACTTC
CCAAGAGGAGAAGCAGTTTGGAAAAACAAAATCAGAATAAGTTGGTCCTGAGTTCTAACTTTGGCTCTTC
ACCTTTCTAGTCCCCAATTTATATTGTTCCTCCGTGCGTCAGTTTTACCTGTGAGATAAGGCCAGTAGCC
AGCCCCGTCCTGGCAGGGCTGTGGTGAGGAGGGGGGTGTCCGTGTGGAAAACTCCCTTTGTGAGAATGGT
GCGTCCTAGGTGTTCACCAGGTCGTGGCCGCCTCTACTCCCTTTCTCTTTCTCCATCCTTCTTTCCTTAA
AGAGTCCCCAGTGCTATCTGGGACATATTCCTCCGCCCAGAGCAGGGTCCCGCTTCCCTAAGGCCCTGCT
CTGGGCTTCTGGGTTTGAGTCCTTGGCAAGCCCAGGAGAGGCGCTCAGGCTTCCCTGTCCCCCTTCCTCG
TCCACCATCTCATGCCCCTGGCTCTCCTGCCCCTTCCCTACAGGGGTTCCTGGCTCTGCTCTAAGGGCGA
ATTCGCGGCCGCTAAATTCAATTCGCCCTATAGTGAGTCGTATTACAATTCACTGGCCGTCGTTTTACAA
CGTCGTGACTGGGAAAACCCTGGCGTTACCCAACTTAATCGCCTTGCAGCACATCCCCCTTTCGCCAGCT
GGCGTAATAGCGAAGAGGCCCGCACCGATCGCCCTTCCCAACAGTTGCGCAGCCTATACGTACGGCAGTT
TAAGGTTTACACCTATAAAAGAGAGAGCCGTTATCGTCTGTTTGTGGATGTACAGAGTGATATTATTGAC
ACGCCGGGGCGACGGATGGTGATCCCCCTGGCCAGTGCACGTCTGCTGTCAGATAAAGTCTCCCGTGAAC
TTTACCCGGTGGTGCATATCGGGGATGAAAGCTGGCGCATGATGACCACCGATATGGCCAGTGTGCCGGT
CTCCGTTATCGGGGAAGAAGTGGCTGATCTCAGCCACCGCGAAAATGACATCAAAAACGCCATTAACCTG
ATGTTCTGGGGAATATAAATGTCAGGCATGAGATTATCAAAAAGGATCTTCACCTAGATCCTTTTCACGT
AGAAAGCCAGTCCGCAGAAACGGTGCTGACCCCGGATGAATGTCAGCTACTGGGCTATCTGGACAAGGGA
AAACGCAAGCGCAAAGAGAAAGCAGGTAGCTTGCAGTGGGCTTACATGGCGATAGCTAGACTGGGCGGTT
TTATGGACAGCAAGCGAACCGGAATTGCCAGCTGGGGCGCCCTCTGGTAAGGTTGGGAAGCCCTGCAAAG
TAAACTGGATGGCTTTCTTGCCGCCAAGGATCTGATGGCGCAGGGGATCAAGCTCTGATCAAGAGACAGG
ATGAGGATCGTTTCGCATGATTGAACAAGATGGATTGCACGCAGGTTCTCCGGCCGCTTGGGTGGAGAGG
CTATTCGGCTATGACTGGGCACAACAGACAATCGGCTGCTCTGATGCCGCCGTGTTCCGGCTGTCAGCGC
AGGGGCGCCCGGTTCTTTTTGTCAAGACCGACCTGTCCGGTGCCCTGAATGAACTGCAAGACGAGGCAGC
GCGGCTATCGTGGCTGGCCACGACGGGCGTTCCTTGCGCAGCTGTGCTCGACGTTGTCACTGAAGCGGGA
AGGGACTGGCTGCTATTGGGCGAAGTGCCGGGGCAGGATCTCCTGTCATCTCACCTTGCTCCTGCCGAGA
AAGTATCCATCATGGCTGATGCAATGCGGCGGCTGCATACGCTTGATCCGGCTACCTGCCCATTCGACCA
CCAAGCGAAACATCGCATCGAGCGAGCACGTACTCGGATGGAAGCCGGTCTTGTCGATCAGGATGATCTG
GACGAAGAGCATCAGGGGCTCGCGCCAGCCGAACTGTTCGCCAGGCTCAAGGCGAGCATGCCCGACGGCG
AGGATCTCGTCGTGACCCATGCATGGCGATGCCTGCTTGCCGAATATCATGGTGGAAAATGGCCGCTTTT
CTGGATTCATCGACTGTGGCCGGCTGGGTGTGGCGGACCGCTATCAGGACATAGCGTTGGCTACCCGTGA
TATTGCTGAAGAGCTTGGCGGCGAATGGGCTGACCGCTTCCTCGTGCTTTACGGTATCGCCGCTCCCGAT
TCGCAGCGCATCGCCTTCTATCGCCTTCTTGACGAGTTCTTCTGAATTATTAACGCTTACAATTTCCTGA
TGCGGTATTTTCTCCTTACGCATCTGTGCGGTATTTCACACCGCATCAGGTGGCACTTTTCGGGGAAATG
TGCGCGGAACCCCTATTTGTTTATTTTTCTAAATACATTCAAATATGTATCCGCTCATGAGATTATCAAA
AAGGATCTTCACCTAGATCCTTTTAAATTAAAAATGAAGTTTTAAATCAATCTAAAGTATATATGAGTAA
ACTTGGTCTGACAGTTACCAATGCTTAATCAGTGAGGCACCTATCTCAGCGATCTGTCTATTTCGTTCAT
CCATAGTTGCCTGACTCCCCGTCGTGTAGATAACTACGATACGGGAGGGCTTACCATCTGGCCCCAGTGC
TGCAATGATACCGCGAGACCCACGCTCACCGGCTCCAGATTTATCAGCAATAAACCAGCCAGCCGGAAGG
GCCGAGCGCAGAAGTGGTCCTGCAACTTTATCCGCCTCCATCCAGTCTATTAATTGTTGCCGGGAAGCTA
GAGTAAGTAGTTCGCCAGTTAATAGTTTGCGCAACGTTGTTGCCATTGCTACAGGCATCGTGGTGTCACG
CTCGTCGTTTGGTATGGCTTCATTCAGCTCCGGTTCCCAACGATCAAGGCGAGTTACATGATCCCCCATG
TTGTGCAAAAAAGCGGTTAGCTCCTTCGGTCCTCCGATCGTTGTCAGAAGTAAGTTGGCCGCAGTGTTAT
CACTCATGGTTATGGCAGCACTGCATAATTCTCTTACTGTCATGCCATCCGTAAGATGCTTTTCTGTGAC
TGGTGAATACTCAACCAAGTCATTCTGAGAATAGTGTATGCGGCGACCGAGTTGCTCTTGCCCGGCGTCA
ATACGGGATAATACCGCGCCACATAGCAGAACTTTAAAAGTGCTCATCATTGGAAAACGTTCTTCGGGGC
GAAAACTCTCAAGGATCTTACCGCTGTTGAGATCCAGTTCGATGTAACCCACTCGTGCACCCAACTGATC
TTCAGCATCTTTTACTTTCACCAGCGTTTCTGGGTGAGCAAAAACAGGAAGGCAAAATGCCGCAAAAAAG
GGAATAAGGGCGACACGGAAATGTTGAATACTCATACTCTTCCTTTTTCAATATTATTGAAGCATTTATC
AGGGTTATTGTCTCATGACCAAAATCCCTTAACGTGAGTTTTCGTTCCACTGAGCGTCAGACCCCGTAGA
AAAGATCAAAGGATCTTCTTGAGATCCTTTTTTTCTGCGCGTAATCTGCTGCTTGCAAACAAAAAAACCA
CCGCTACCAGCGGTGGTTTGTTTGCCGGATCAAGAGCTACCAACTCTTTTTCCGAAGGTAACTGGCTTCA
GCAGAGCGCAGATACCAAATACTGTTCTTCTAGTGTAGCCGTAGTTAGGCCACCACTTCAAGAACTCTGT
AGCACCGCCTACATACCTCGCTCTGCTAATCCTGTTACCAGTGGCTGCTGCCAGTGGCGATAAGTCGTGT
CTTACCGGGTTGGACTCAAGACGATAGTTACCGGATAAGGCGCAGCGGTCGGGCTGAACGGGGGGTTCGT
GCACACAGCCCAGCTTGGAGCGAACGACCTACACCGAACTGAGATACCTACAGCGTGAGCTATGAGAAAG
CGCCACGCTTCCCGAAGGGAGAAAGGCGGACAGGTATCCGGTAAGCGGCAGGGTCGGAACAGGAGAGCGC
ACGAGGGAGCTTCCAGGGGGAAACGCCTGGTATCTTTATAGTCCTGTCGGGTTTCGCCACCTCTGACTTG
AGCGTCGATTTTTGTGATGCTCGTCAGGGGGGCGGAGCCTATGGAAAAACGCCAGCAACGCGGCCTTTTT
ACGGTTCCTGGCCTTTTGCTGGCCTTTTGCTCACATGTTCTTTCCTGCGTTATCCCCTGATTCTGTGGAT
AACCGTATTACCGCCTTTGAGTGAGCTGATACCGCTCGCCGCAGCCGAACGACCGAGCGCAGCGAGTCAG
TGAGCGAGGAAGCGGAAGAGCGCCCAATACGCAAACCGCCTCTCCCCGCGCGTTGGCCGATTCATTAATG
CAGCTGGCACGACAGGTTTCCCGACTGGAAAGCGGGCAGTGAGCGCAACGCAATTAATGTGAGTTAGCTC
ACTCATTAGGCACCCCAGGCTTTACACTTTATGCTTCCGGCTCGTATGTTGTGTGGAATTGTGAGCGGAT
AACAATTTCACACAGGAAACAGCTATGACCATGATTACGCCAAGCTCAGAATTAACCCTCACTAAAGGGA
